LOCUS       Exported 2724 bp ds-DNA circular SYN 13-MAY-2021
DEFINITION  Cloning Module.
ACCESSION   .
VERSION     .
KEYWORDS    pUG-UBC21
SOURCE      synthetic DNA construct
  ORGANISM  synthetic DNA construct
REFERENCE   1 (bases 1 to 2724)
  AUTHORS   Kowarschik K, Hoehenwarter W, Marillonnet S, Trujillo M
  TITLE     UbiGate: a synthetic biology toolbox to analyse ubiquitination.
  JOURNAL   New Phytol. 2018 Mar;217(4):1749-1763. doi: 10.1111/nph.14900. Epub
            2017 Nov 30.
  PUBMED    29194629
REFERENCE   2 (bases 1 to 2724)
  AUTHORS   .
  TITLE     Direct Submission
  JOURNAL   Exported May 13, 2021 from SnapGene Server 1.1.58
            http://www.snapgene.com
FEATURES             Location/Qualifiers
     source          1..2724
                     /organism="synthetic DNA construct"
                     /mol_type="other DNA"
     primer_bind     36..53
                     /label=L4440
                     /note="L4440 vector, forward primer"
     primer_bind     complement(644..662)
                     /label=pBRforEco
                     /note="pBR322 vectors, upsteam of EcoRI site, forward
                     primer"
     promoter        730..834
                     /gene="bla"
                     /label=AmpR promoter
     CDS             1056..1847
                     /codon_start=1
                     /gene="aadA"
                     /product="aminoglycoside adenylyltransferase (Murphy,
                     1985)"
                     /label=SmR
                     /note="confers resistance to spectinomycin and
                     streptomycin"
                     /translation="MREAVIAEVSTQLSEVVGVIERHLEPTLLAVHLYGSAVDGGLKPH
                     SDIDLLVTVTVRLDETTRRALINDLLETSASPGESEILRAVEVTIVVHDDIIPWRYPAK
                     RELQFGEWQRNDILAGIFEPATIDIDLAILLTKAREHSVALVGPAAEELFDPVPEQDLF
                     EALNETLTLWNSPPDWAGDERNVVLTLSRIWYSAVTGKIAPKDVAADWAMERLPAQYQP
                     VILEARQAYLGQEEDRLASRADQLEEFVHYVKGEITKVVGK"
     rep_origin      2018..2606
                     /direction=RIGHT
                     /label=ori
                     /note="high-copy-number ColE1/pMB1/pBR322/pUC origin of
                     replication"
     primer_bind     2507..2526
                     /label=pBR322ori-F
                     /note="pBR322 origin, forward primer"
ORIGIN
        1 ctgataccgc tcgccgcagc cgaacgaccg agcgcagcga gtcagtgagc gaggaagcgg
       61 aagagcgccc aatacgcaaa ccgcctctcc ccgcgcgttg gccgattcat taatcactct
      121 gtggtctcaa atgcaggcat caagagcgcg actgtttaaa gaatacaaag aggtacagcg
      181 agagaaagta gcagatcctg atattcaatt gatctgtgac gataccaaca tattcaaatg
      241 gaccgctctt atcaaaggac cttcggagac tccttacgaa ggcggtgttt ttcagcttgc
      301 tttttctgtt cctgaacctt atcctttgca acctcctcaa gttcgattct tgaccaagat
      361 attccatcct aatgttcatt tcaagacagg agaaatatgt ctcgacattt tgaagaatgc
      421 ttggagtcct gcttggacgc ttcagtctgt gtgtagagct atcatagcat tgatggctca
      481 tcctgagccg gacagtcctc ttaactgcga ctcagggaat cttctaagat ctggtgatgt
      541 gagagggttc aattcaatgg cacaaatgta tacacgcctc gccgctatgc ctaagaaagg
      601 atgagctttg agaccacgaa gtggctcttc agtggacgaa agggcctcgt gatacgccta
      661 tttttatagg ttaatgtcat gataataatg gtttcttaga cgtcaggtgg cacttttcgg
      721 ggaaatgtgc gcggaacccc tatttgttta tttttctaaa tacattcaaa tatgtatccg
      781 ctcatgagac aataaccctg ataaatgctt caataatatt gaaaaaggaa gagtatgcgc
      841 tcacgcaact ggtccagaac cttgaccgaa cgcagcggtg gtaacggcgc agtggcggtt
      901 ttcatggctt gttatgactg tttttttttg gggtacagtc tatgcctcgg gcatccaagc
      961 agcaagcgcg ttacgccgtg ggtcgatgtt tgatgttatg gagcagcaac gatgttacgc
     1021 agcagggcag tcgccctaaa acaaagttaa acatcatgag ggaagcggtg atcgccgaag
     1081 tatcgactca actatcagag gtagttggcg tcatcgagcg ccatctcgaa ccgacgttgc
     1141 tggccgtaca tttgtacggc tccgcagtgg atggcggcct gaagccacac agcgatattg
     1201 atttgctggt tacggtgacc gtaaggcttg atgaaacaac gcggcgagct ttgatcaacg
     1261 accttttgga aacttcggct tcccctggag agagcgagat tctccgcgct gtagaagtca
     1321 ccattgttgt gcacgacgac atcattccgt ggcgttatcc agctaagcgc gaactgcaat
     1381 ttggagaatg gcagcgcaat gacattcttg caggtatctt cgagccagcc acgatcgaca
     1441 ttgatctggc tatcttgctg acaaaagcaa gagaacatag cgttgccttg gtaggtccag
     1501 cggcggagga actctttgat ccggttcctg aacaggatct atttgaggcg ctaaatgaaa
     1561 ccttaacgct atggaactcg ccgcccgact gggctggcga tgagcgaaat gtagtgctta
     1621 cgttgtcccg catttggtac agcgcagtaa ccggcaaaat cgcgccgaag gatgtcgctg
     1681 ccgactgggc aatggagcgc ctgccggccc agtatcagcc cgtcatactt gaagctagac
     1741 aggcttatct tggacaagaa gaagatcgct tggcctcgcg cgcagatcag ttggaagaat
     1801 ttgtccatta cgtaaaaggc gagatcacca aggtagtcgg caaataactg tcagaccaag
     1861 tttactcata tatactttag attgatttaa aacttcattt ttaatttaaa aggatctagg
     1921 tgaagatcct ttttgataat ctcatgacca aaatccctta acgtgagttt tcgttccact
     1981 gagcgtcaga ccccgtagaa aagatcaaag gatcttcttg agatcctttt tttctgcgcg
     2041 taatctgctg cttgcaaaca aaaaaaccac cgctaccagc ggtggtttgt ttgccggatc
     2101 aagagctacc aactcttttt ccgaaggtaa ctggcttcag cagagcgcag ataccaaata
     2161 ctgttcttct agtgtagccg tagttaggcc accacttcaa gaactctgta gcaccgccta
     2221 catacctcgc tctgctaatc ctgttaccag tggctgctgc cagtggcgat aagtcgtgtc
     2281 ttaccgggtt ggactcaaga cgatagttac cggataaggc gcagcggtcg ggctgaacgg
     2341 ggggttcgtg cacacagccc agcttggagc gaacgaccta caccgaactg agatacctac
     2401 agcgtgagct atgagaaagc gccacgcttc ccgaagggag aaaggcggac aggtatccgg
     2461 taagcggcag ggtcggaaca ggagagcgca cgagggagct tccaggggga aacgcctggt
     2521 atctttatag tcctgtcggg tttcgccacc tctgacttga gcgtcgattt ttgtgatgct
     2581 cgtcaggggg gcggagccta tggaaaaacg ccagcaacgc ggccttttta cggttcctgg
     2641 ccttttgctg gccttttgct cacatgttct ttcctgcgtt atcccctgat tctgtggata
     2701 accgtattac cgcctttgag tgag
//
