>Addgene plasmid #104686 | pUG-UBC21 | depositor full sequence | sequence record 198515 | Full Sequence
GTGGCTCTTCAGTGGACGAAAGGGCCTCGTGATACGCCTATTTTTATAGGTTAATGTCATGATAATAATG
GTTTCTTAGACGTCAGGTGGCACTTTTCGGGGAAATGTGCGCGGAACCCCTATTTGTTTATTTTTCTAAA
TACATTCAAATATGTATCCGCTCATGAGACAATAACCCTGATAAATGCTTCAATAATATTGAAAAAGGAA
GAGTATGCGCTCACGCAACTGGTCCAGAACCTTGACCGAACGCAGCGGTGGTAACGGCGCAGTGGCGGTT
TTCATGGCTTGTTATGACTGTTTTTTTGGGGTACAGTCTATGCCTCGGGCATCCAAGCAGCAAGCGCGTT
ACGCCGTGGGTCGATGTTTGATGTTATGGAGCAGCAACGATGTTACGCAGCAGGGCAGTCGCCCTAAAAC
AAAGTTAAACATCATGAGGGAAGCGGTGATCGCCGAAGTATCGACTCAACTATCAGAGGTAGTTGGCGTC
ATCGAGCGCCATCTCGAACCGACGTTGCTGGCCGTACATTTGTACGGCTCCGCAGTGGATGGCGGCCTGA
AGCCACACAGCGATATTGATTTGCTGGTTACGGTGACCGTAAGGCTTGATGAAACAACGCGGCGAGCTTT
GATCAACGACCTTTTGGAAACTTCGGCTTCCCCTGGAGAGAGCGAGATTCTCCGCGCTGTAGAAGTCACC
ATTGTTGTGCACGACGACATCATTCCGTGGCGTTATCCAGCTAAGCGCGAACTGCAATTTGGAGAATGGC
AGCGCAATGACATTCTTGCAGGTATCTTCGAGCCAGCCACGATCGACATTGATCTGGCTATCTTGCTGAC
AAAAGCAAGAGAACATAGCGTTGCCTTGGTAGGTCCAGCGGCGGAGGAACTCTTTGATCCGGTTCCTGAA
CAGGATCTATTTGAGGCGCTAAATGAAACCTTAACGCTATGGAACTCGCCGCCCGACTGGGCTGGCGATG
AGCGAAATGTAGTGCTTACGTTGTCCCGCATTTGGTACAGCGCAGTAACCGGCAAAATCGCGCCGAAGGA
TGTCGCTGCCGACTGGGCAATGGAGCGCCTGCCGGCCCAGTATCAGCCCGTCATACTTGAAGCTAGACAG
GCTTATCTTGGACAAGAAGAAGATCGCTTGGCCTCGCGCGCAGATCAGTTGGAAGAATTTGTCCATTACG
TAAAAGGCGAGATCACCAAGGTAGTCGGCAAATAACTGTCAGACCAAGTTTACTCATATATACTTTAGAT
TGATTTAAAACTTCATTTTTAATTTAAAAGGATCTAGGTGAAGATCCTTTTTGATAATCTCATGACCAAA
ATCCCTTAACGTGAGTTTTCGTTCCACTGAGCGTCAGACCCCGTAGAAAAGATCAAAGGATCTTCTTGAG
ATCCTTTTTTTCTGCGCGTAATCTGCTGCTTGCAAACAAAAAAACCACCGCTACCAGCGGTGGTTTGTTT
GCCGGATCAAGAGCTACCAACTCTTTTTCCGAAGGTAACTGGCTTCAGCAGAGCGCAGATACCAAATACT
GTCCTTCTAGTGTAGCCGTAGTTAGGCCACCACTTCAAGAACTCTGTAGCACCGCCTACATACCTCGCTC
TGCTAATCCTGTTACCAGTGGCTGCTGCCAGTGGCGATAAGTCGTGTCTTACCGGGTTGGACTCAAGACG
ATAGTTACCGGATAAGGCGCAGCGGTCGGGCTGAACGGGGGGTTCGTGCACACAGCCCAGCTTGGAGCGA
ACGACCTACACCGAACTGAGATACCTACAGCGTGAGCTATGAGAAAGCGCCACGCTTCCCGAAGGGAGAA
AGGCGGACAGGTATCCGGTAAGCGGCAGGGTCGGAACAGGAGAGCGCACGAGGGAGCTTCCAGGGGGAAA
CGCCTGGTATCTTTATAGTCCTGTCGGGTTTCGCCACCTCTGACTTGAGCGTCGATTTTTGTGATGCTCG
TCAGGGGGGCGGAGCCTATGGAAAAACGCCAGCAACGCGGCCTTTTTACGGTTCCTGGCCTTTTGCTGGC
CTTTTGCTCACATGTTCTTTCCTGCGTTATCCCCTGATTCTGTGGATAACCGTATTACCGCCTTTGAGTG
AGCTGATACCGCTCGCCGCAGCCGAACGACCGAGCGCAGCGAGTCAGTGAGCGAGGAAGCGGAAGAGCGC
CCAATACGCAAACCGCCTCTCCCCGCGCGTTGGCCGATTCATTAATCACTCTGTGGTCTCAAATGCAGGC
ATCAAGAGCGCGACTGTTTAAAGAATACAAAGAGGTACAGCGAGAGAAAGTAGCAGATCCTGATATTCAA
TTGATCTGTGACGATACCAACATATTCAAATGGACCGCTCTTATCAAAGGACCTTCGGAGACTCCTTACG
AAGGCGGTGTTTTTCAGCTTGCTTTTTCTGTTCCTGAACCTTATCCTTTGCAACCTCCTCAAGTTCGATT
CTTGACCAAGATATTCCATCCTAATGTTCATTTCAAGACAGGAGAAATATGTCTCGACATTTTGAAGAAT
GCTTGGAGTCCTGCTTGGACGCTTCAGTCTGTGTGTAGAGCTATCATAGCATTGATGGCTCATCCTGAGC
CGGACAGTCCTCTTAACTGCGACTCAGGGAATCTTCTAAGATCTGGTGATGTGAGAGGGTTCAATTCAAT
GGCACAAATGTATACACGCCTCGCCGCTATGCCTAAGAAAGGATGAGCTTTGAGACCACGAA
Features (pLannotate 1.2.2; 7 found; start..end, strand, type, name):
    110..214     +  promoter       AmpR promoter: bla
    205..285     -  CDS            int (fragment): INT2_ECOLX - Protein inferred from homology: Swiss-Prot protein existence level 3. Putative integrase believed to be involved in the insertion of antibiotic resistance genes into plasmids and transposons. From Escherichia coli.
    371..427     +  CDS            GmR (fragment): gentamycin acetyltransferase; aacC1; confers resistance to gentamycin
    434..1222    +  CDS            aadA: S3AD_ECOLX - Experimental evidence at protein level: Swiss-Prot protein existence level 1. Mediates bacterial resistance to the antibiotics streptomycin and spectinomycin. From Escherichia coli.
   1396..1984    +  rep_origin     ori: high-copy-number ColE1/pMB1/pBR322/pUC origin of replication
   2167..2216    +  CDS            lacI (fragment): lac repressor; lacI; The lac repressor binds to the lac operator to inhibit transcription in E. coli. This inhibition can be relieved by adding lactose or isopropyl-β-D-thiogalactopyranoside (IPTG).
   2233..2703    +  CDS            PEX4: PEX4_ARATH - Also known as UBC21. Experimental evidence at protein level: Swiss-Prot protein existence level 1. Required for peroxisome biogenesis. Necessary for the developmental elimination of obsolete peroxisome matrix proteins. May be involved in the ubiquitination of PEX5, targeting it for recycling. Accepts the ubiquitin from the E1 complex and catalyzes its covalent attachment to other proteins. From Arabidopsis thaliana (Mouse-ear cress).
