[The description below was written by a language model from this plasmid's Addgene catalogue record, the feature table of its GenBank file and pLannotate feature annotations shown in this document.]
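Description:
pUG-UBC21 is a small Golden Gate/MoClo-style cloning module from the UbiGate toolbox, a synthetic biology parts collection built to reconstitute and analyse ubiquitination. It is based on the pICH41308 backbone (about 2.25 kb without insert; the full plasmid is roughly 2.7 kb) and is propagated in E. coli from a high-copy ColE1/pUC-type origin. Selection is with spectinomycin, conferred by the aadA aminoglycoside adenylyltransferase gene, which also gives streptomycin resistance and lies downstream of a bla (AmpR) promoter. Automated annotation also flags short integrase, gentamicin acetyltransferase and lacI fragments. These are remnants of the backbone's origins rather than functional elements.

The payload is the coding sequence of Arabidopsis thaliana UBC21 (AT5G25760), an insert of about 480 bp. Sequence-based annotation identifies it as PEX4, a ubiquitin-conjugating (E2) enzyme that accepts ubiquitin from the E1 complex and transfers it to substrates. PEX4 is required for peroxisome biogenesis and may take part in ubiquitination of PEX5. The insert was introduced through BpiI sites that were destroyed during cloning, as is usual for type IIS assembly.

No promoter, terminator or tag for expressing the gene is recorded, so the plasmid serves as a storage and donor module rather than an expression construct. According to the depositor, the insert is released with BsaI and moved into a Level 1 cloning vector, where it would be combined with other parts into a transcription unit. The two available sequence records differ by two nucleotides in length and in their numbering origin, but they describe the same set of elements.
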