Addgene plasmid #104686: pUG-UBC21
Purpose: Cloning Module
Depositing lab: Marco Trujillo. Depositing organization: Leibniz Institute of Plant Biochemistry (IPB). Publication: UbiGate: a synthetic biology toolbox to analyse ubiquitination. Kowarschik K, Hoehenwarter W, Marillonnet S, Trujillo M. New Phytol. 2018 Mar;217(4):1749-1763. doi: 10.1111/nph.14900. Epub 2017 Nov 30. PubMed 29194629.
Backbone
  Vector backbone: pICH41308
  Backbone manufacturer: self-made
  Backbone size w/o insert (bp): 2251
  Vector type: Synthetic Biology
Growth in bacteria
  Bacterial resistance: Spectinomycin, 50 μg/mL
  Growth temperature: 37°C
  Growth strain: DH5alpha
  Copy number: High Copy
Gene/Insert
  Gene/Insert name: AtUBC21 (alt name: AT5G25760)
  Species: A. thaliana (mustard weed)
  Insert size (bp): 479
  Cloning method: Restriction Enzyme; 5′ cloning site BpiI (destroyed during cloning); 3′ cloning site BpiI (destroyed during cloning)
  Sequencing primers: 5′ moclof, agcgaggaagcggaagagcg; 3′ moclor, gccacctgacgtctaagaaacc
Terms and licenses: Academic/Nonprofit Terms; Industry Terms: Not Available to Industry
Depositor comments: release insert with BsaI and clone to Level 1 cloning vector
How to cite: pUG-UBC21 was a gift from Marco Trujillo (Addgene plasmid # 104686 ; http://n2t.net/addgene:104686 ; RRID:Addgene_104686)
